>Addgene plasmid #205306 | pRSET-WHaloCaMP-eNOSpep-EGFP | addgene full sequence | sequence record 405003 | Addgene NGS Result
GATCTCGATCCCGCGAAATTAATACGACTCACTATAGGGAGACCACAACGGTTTCCCTCTAGAAATAATT
TTGTTTAACTTTAAGAAGGAGATATACATATGCTGCAGAACGAGCTTGCTCTTAAGTTGGCTGGACTTGA
TATTAACAAGACTGGAGGTTCTCATCATCACCACCACCATGGATCCATGGCAGAAATCGGTACTGGCTTT
CCATTCGACCCCCATTATGTGGAAGTCCTGGGCGAGCGCATGCACTACGTCGATGTTGGTCCGCGCGATG
GCACCCCTGTGCTGTTCCTGCACGGTAACCCGACCTCCTCCTACGTGTGGCGCAACATCATCCCGCATGT
TGCACCGACCCATCGCTGCATTGCTCCAGACCTGATCGGTATGGGCAAATCCGACAAACCAGACCTGGGT
TATTTCTTCGACGACCACGTCCGCTTCATGGATGCCTTCATCGAAGCCCTGGGTCTGGAAGAGGTCGTCC
TGGTCATTCACGACTGGGGCTCCGCTCTGGGTTTCCACTGGGCCAAGCGCAATCCAGAGCGCGTCAAAGG
TATTGCATTTATGGAGTTCATCCGCCCTATCCCGACCTGGGACGAATGGCCAGAATTTGCACGCGAGACC
TTCCAGGCCTTCCGCACCACCGACGTCGGCCGCAAGCTGATCATCGATCAGAACGTTTTTATCGAGTGGA
CGCTGCCGATGGCAGTCATTCGCCGCAAGAAGACCTTCAAGGAGGTGGCCAACGCCGTGAAGATCTCTGC
CTCTCTGATGGGCGGAGGCTCTGGCGGTTCCGGCGGTTCAGGTGGATCA
[438 nt withheld, positions 820-1257]
AAGACGCTGACTGAAGTCGAGATGGACCATTACCGCGAGCCGTTCCTGAATCCTGTTGACCGCGAGCCAC
TGTGGCGCTTCCCAAACGAGCTGCCAATCGCCGGTGAGCCAGCGAACATCGTCGCGCTGGTCGAAGAATA
CATGGACTGGCTGCACCAGTCCCCTGTCCCGAAGCTGCTGTTCTGGGGCACCCCAGGCGTTCTGATCCCA
CCGGCCGAAGCCGCTCGCCTGGCCAAAAGCCTGCCTAACTGCAAGGCTGTGGACATCGGCCCGGGTCTGA
ATCTGCTGCAAGAAGACAACCCGGACCTGATCGGCAGCGAGATCGCGCGCTGGCTGTCGACGCTCGAGAT
TTCCGGCGGCGGAAGCGGCATGGTCTCTAAGGGGGAGGAACTCTTTACTGGTGTGGTGCCAATACTTGTA
GAGCTCGATGGGGACGTTAATGGACACAAATTTTCTGTCTCAGGTGAGGGTGAGGGAGATGCAACTTATG
GAAAACTGACATTGAAATTCATCTGCACAACAGGCAAATTGCCTGTCCCCTGGCCTACCCTGGTAACCAC
CCTCACTTATGGCGTTCAGTGCTTCTCCCGGTATCCTGATCACATGAAACAGCATGATTTCTTCAAATCA
GCAATGCCCGAAGGTTATGTTCAAGAGCGGACCATCTTTTTCAAGGACGATGGAAACTATAAAACCAGAG
CTGAGGTTAAGTTCGAGGGAGATACTTTGGTGAATCGGATCGAACTGAAGGGGATAGACTTCAAAGAGGA
TGGGAACATTTTGGGGCATAAACTCGAATATAACTACAACTCCCACAACGTGTATATCATGGCTGACAAA
CAGAAGAACGGGATCAAAGTAAATTTTAAGATACGACACAATATAGAGGACGGTAGTGTCCAACTTGCTG
ATCACTACCAGCAGAATACACCCATCGGAGACGGACCCGTTCTCTTGCCCGATAATCACTATCTCTCTAC
ACAATCCGCTCTGTCTAAAGATCCAAACGAAAAGCGGGACCACATGGTACTGCTTGAGTTCGTTACAGCC
GCTGGTATCACCTTGGGCATGGATGAGTTGTATAAATAAGAATTCGAAGCTTGATCCGGCTGCTAACGGT
CTCGACTATACGCCCGAAAGGAAGCTGAGTTGGCTGCTGCCACCGCTGAGCAATAACTAGCATAACCCCT
TGGGGCCTCTAAACGGGTCTTGAGGGGTTTTTTGCTGAAAGGAGGAACTATATCCGGATCTGGCGTAATA
GCGAAGAGGCCCGCACCGATCGCCCTTCCCAACAGTTGCGCAGCCTGAATGGCGAATGGG
[124 nt withheld, positions 2578-2701]
C
[91 nt withheld, positions 2703-2793]
A
[49 nt withheld, positions 2795-2843]
CCTTTGACGTTGGAGTCCACGTTCTTT
[37 nt withheld, positions 2871-2907]
ACCCTATCTCGGTCTATTCTTTTGATTTATAAGGGATTTTGCCGATTTCGGCCTATTGGTTAAAAAATGA
GCTGATTTAACAAAAATTTAACGCGAATTTTAACAAAATATTAACGCTTACAATTTAGGTGGCACTTTTC
GGGGAAATGTGCGCGGAACCCCTATTTGTTTATTTTTCTAAATACATTCAAATATGTATCCGCTCATGAG
ACAACAACCCTGATAAATGCTTCAATAATATTGAAAAAGGAAGAGTATGAGTATTAAACATTTCCGTGTC
GCCCTTATTCCCTTTTTTGCGGCATTTTGCCTTCCTGTTTTTGCTCACCCAGAAACGCTGGTGAAAGTAA
AAGATGCTGAAGATCAGTTGGGTGCACGAGTGGGTTACATCGAACTGGATCTCAACAGCGGTAAGATCCT
TGAGAGTTTTCGCCCCGAAGAACGTTTTCCAATGATGAGCACTTTTAAAGTTCTGCTATGTGGCGCGGTA
TTATCCCGTATTGACGCCGGGCAAGAGCAACTCGGTCGCCGCATACACTATTCTCAGAATGACTTGGTTG
AGTACTCACCAGTCACAGAAAAGCATCTTACGGATGGCATGACAGTAAGAGAATTATGCAGTGCTGCCAT
AACCATGAGTGATAACACTGCGGCCAACTTACTTCTGACAACGATCGGAGGACCGAAGGAGCTAACCGCT
TTTTTGCACAACATGGGGGATCATGTAACTCGCCTTGATCGTTGGGAACCGGAGCTGAATGAAGCCATAC
CAAACGACGAGCGTGACACCACGATGCCTGTAGCAATGGCAACAACGTTGCGCAAACTATTAACTGGCGA
ACTACTTACTCTAGCTTCCCGGCAACAATTAATAGACTGGATGGAGGCGGATAAAGTTGCAGGACCACTT
CTGCGCTCGGCCCTTCCGGCTGGCTGGTTTATTGCTGATAAATCTGGAGCCGGTGAGCGTGGGTCTCGCG
GTATCATTGCAGCACTGGGGCCAGATGGTAAGCCCTCCCGTATCGTAGTTATCTACACGACGGGGAGTCA
GGCAACTATGGATGAACGAAATAGACAGATCGCTGAGATAGGTGCCTCACTGATTAAGCATTGGTAACTG
TCAGACCAAGTTTACTCATATATACTTTAGATTGATTTAAAACTTCATTTTTAATTTAAAAGGATCTAGG
TGAAGATCCTTTTTGATAATCTCATGACCAAAATCCCTTAACGTGAGTTTTCGTTCCACTGAGCGTCAGA
CCCCGTAGAAAAGATCAAAGGATCTTCTTGAGATCCTTTTTTTCTGCGCGTAATCTGCTGCTTGCAAACA
AAAAAACCACCGCTACCAGCGGTGGTTTGTTTGCCGGATCAAGAGCTACCAACTCTTTTTCCGAAGGTAA
CTGGCTTCAGCAGAGCGCAGATACCAAATACTGTTCTTCTAGTGTAGCCGTAGTTAGGCCACCACTTCAA
GAACTCTGTAGCACCGCCTACATACCTCGCTCTGCTAATCCTGTTACCAGTGGCTGCTGCCAGTGGCGAT
AAGTCGTGTCTTACCGGGTTGGACTCAAGACGATAGTTACCGGATAAGGCGCAGCGGTCGGGCTGAACGG
GGGGTTCGTGCACACAGCCCAGCTTGGAGCGAACGACCTACACCGAACTGAGATACCTACAGCGTGAGCT
ATGAGAAAGCGCCACGCTTCCCGAAGGGAGAAAGGCGGACAGGTATCCGGTAAGCGGCAGGGTCGGAACA
GGAGAGCGCACGAGGGAGCTTCCAGGGGGAAACGCCTGGTATCTTTATAGTCCTGTCGGGTTTCGCCACC
TCTGACTTGAGCGTCGATTTTTGTGATGCTCGTCAGGGGGGCGGAGCCTATGGAAAAACGCCAGCAACGC
GGCCTTTTTACGGTTCCTGGCCTTTTGCTGGCCTTTTGCTCACATGTTCTTTCCTGCGTTATCCCCTGAT
TCTGTGGATAACCGTATTACCGCCTTTGAGTGAGCTGATACCGCTCGCCGCAGCCGAACGACCGAGCGCA
GCGAGTCAGTGAGCGAGGAAGCGGAAGAGCGCCCAATACGCAAACCGCCTCTCCCCGCGCGTTGGCCGAT
TCATTAATGCAG
Features (pLannotate 1.2.2; 14 found; start..end, strand, type, name):
     20..38      +  promoter       T7 promoter: promoter for bacteriophage T7 RNA polymerase
     70..92      +  RBS            RBS: efficient ribosome binding site from bacteriophage T7 gene 10 (Olins and Rangwala, 1989)
    187..712     +  CDS            HaloTag® (fragment): modified bacterial dehalogenase that forms covalent bonds with chloroalkane derivatives
    817..1260    +  CDS            CALM1 (sequence partly withheld): CALM1_HUMAN - Also known as CALM, CAM, CAM1. Experimental evidence at protein level: Swiss-Prot protein existence level 1. (Microbial infection) Required for Legionella pneumophila SidJ glutamylase activity. From Homo sapiens (Human).
   1262..1614    +  CDS            HaloTag® (fragment): modified bacterial dehalogenase that forms covalent bonds with chloroalkane derivatives
   1627..2343    +  CDS            EGFP: EGFP is a basic (constitutively fluorescent) green fluorescent protein published in 1996, derived from Aequorea victoria. It is reported to be a rapidly-maturing weak dimer with moderate acid sensitivity.
   2389..2426    +  CDS            SET1 (fragment): solubility-enhancement tag derived from T7 phage gene 10B
   2434..2481    +  terminator     T7 terminator: transcription terminator for bacteriophage T7 RNA polymerase
   2507..2573    +  CDS            lacZα (fragment): LacZα fragment of β-galactosidase; lacZ fragment
   2578..3006    +  rep_origin     f1 ori (sequence partly withheld): f1 bacteriophage origin of replication; arrow indicates direction of (+) strand synthesis
   3059..3163    +  promoter       AmpR promoter: bla
   3164..4024    +  CDS            AmpR: β-lactamase; bla; confers resistance to ampicillin, carbenicillin, and related antibiotics
   4195..4783    +  rep_origin     ori: high-copy-number ColE1/pMB1/pBR322/pUC origin of replication
   4966..5019    +  CDS            lacI (fragment): lac repressor; lacI; The lac repressor binds to the lac operator to inhibit transcription in E. coli. This inhibition can be relieved by adding lactose or isopropyl-β-D-thiogalactopyranoside (IPTG).
