[The description below was written by a language model from this plasmid's Addgene catalogue record and pLannotate feature annotations shown in this document.]
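Description:
pRSET-WHaloCaMP-eNOSpep-EGFP is a bacterial expression plasmid of about 5 kb, built on the pRSET backbone, for producing a synthetic chemigenetic calcium indicator fused to EGFP in E. coli. It is maintained as a high-copy plasmid through a ColE1/pUC-type origin and selected with ampicillin via the β-lactamase gene under its own promoter. An f1 phage origin is also present. Short annotated fragments of lacZα, lacI and a T7 gene 10-derived solubility tag appear to be backbone remnants rather than functional parts.

Expression is driven by a T7 promoter with the efficient T7 gene 10 ribosome binding site, and ends at a T7 terminator, so production requires a host that supplies T7 RNA polymerase. The open reading frame is annotated as two HaloTag fragments flanking a calmodulin sequence that matches human CALM1, followed directly by EGFP. This layout indicates that the calcium-sensing module is inserted within the self-labelling HaloTag dehalogenase. Calcium-dependent conformational change would then be expected to modulate the fluorescence of a chloroalkane dye ligand covalently bound to HaloTag. The unannotated stretch between the first HaloTag fragment and calmodulin is where the calmodulin-binding peptide named in the construct (eNOSpep) would plausibly sit, although the feature table does not annotate it. Any N-terminal purification tag upstream of HaloTag is likewise not annotated.

The constitutively green EGFP partner offers a calcium-independent reference signal alongside the dye-based readout. The stated purpose is expression of the fusion protein in E. coli. The associated work describes a modular indicator compatible with near-infrared imaging, which fits recombinant production for in vitro characterisation, though the record does not state that use.
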