Addgene plasmid #205306: pRSET-WHaloCaMP-eNOSpep-EGFP
Purpose: Expression of WHaloCaMP-eNOSpep-EGFP fusion in E. coli
Depositing lab: Eric Schreiter. Depositing organization: HHMI, Janelia Research Campus. Publication: A modular chemigenetic calcium indicator enables in vivo functional imaging with near-infrared light. Farrants H, Shuai Y, Lemon WC, Hernandez CM, Yang S, Patel R, Qiao G, Frei MS, Grimm JB, Hanson TL, Tomaska F, Turner GC, Stringer C, Keller PJ, Beyene AG, Chen Y, Liang Y, Lavis LD, Schreiter ER. bioRxiv. 2023 Jul 19:2023.07.18.549527. doi: 10.1101/2023.07.18.549527. Preprint. PubMed 37503182.
Backbone
  Vector backbone: pRSET
  Vector type: Bacterial Expression
Growth in bacteria
  Bacterial resistance: Ampicillin, 100 μg/mL
  Growth temperature: 37°C
  Growth strain: DH5alpha
  Copy number: High Copy
Gene/Insert
  Gene/Insert name: WHaloCaMP-eNOSpep-EGFP
  Species: Synthetic
  Cloning method: Gibson Cloning
Terms and licenses: Academic/Nonprofit Terms; Industry Terms: Not Available to Industry
Depositor comments: Please visit https://doi.org/10.1101/2023.07.18.549527 for bioRxiv preprint.
How to cite: pRSET-WHaloCaMP-eNOSpep-EGFP was a gift from Eric Schreiter (Addgene plasmid # 205306 ; http://n2t.net/addgene:205306 ; RRID:Addgene_205306)
